>Addgene plasmid #203116 | Salsa-BC275-P3G11 | addgene full sequence | sequence record 421403 | Addgene NGS Result
AGCGCCCAATACGCAAACCGCCTCTCCCCGCGCGTTGGCCGATTCATTAATGCAGTCGAGGGATCTCCAT
AAGAGAAGAGGGACAGCTATGACTGGGAGTAGTCAGGAGAGGAGGAAAAATCTGGCTAGTAAAACATGTA
AGGAAAATTTTAGGGATGTTAAAGAAAAAAATAACACAAAACAAAATATAAAAAAAATCTAACCTCAAGT
CAAGGCTTTTCTATGGAATAAGGAATGGACAGCAGGGGGCTGTTTCATATACTGATGACCTCTTTATAGC
CAACCTTTGTTCATGGCAGCCAGCATATGGGCATATGTTGCCAAACTCTAAACCAAATACTCATTCTGAT
GTTTTAAATGATTTGCCCTCCCATATGTCCTTCCGAGTGAGAGACACAAAAAATTCCAACACACTATTGC
AATGAAAATAAATTTCCTTTATTAGCCAGAAGTCAGATGCTCAAGGGGCTTCATGATGTCCCCATAATTT
TTGGCAGAGGGAAAAAGATCGATCTCAGTGGTATTTGTGAGCCAGGGCATTGGCCACACCAGCCACCACC
TTCTGATAGGCAGCCTGCACCTGAGGAGTGAATTCTTTGCCAAAATGATGAGACAGCACAACAACCAGCA
CGTTGCCCAGGAGCTGTAGGAAAGAGAAGAAGGCATGAACATGGTTAGCAGAGGGGCCCGGTTTGGACTC
AGAGTATTTTATCCTCATCTCAAACAGTGTATATCATTGTAACCATAAAGAGAAAGGCAGGATGATGACC
AGGGTGTAGTTGTTTCTACCAATAAGAATATTTCCACGCCAGCCAGAATTTATATGCAGAAATATTCTAC
CTTATCATTTAATTATAACAATTGTTCTCTAAAACTGTGCTGAAGTACAATATAATATACCCTGATTGCC
TTGAAAAAAAAGTGATTAGAGAAAGTACTTACAATCTGACAAATAAACAAAAGTGAATTTAAAAATTCGT
TACAAATGCAAGCTAAAGTTTAACGAAAAAGTTACAGAAAATGAAAAGAAAATAAGAGGAGACAATGGTT
GTCAACAGAGTAGAAAGTGAAAGAAACAAAATTATCATGAGGGTCCATGGTGATACAAGGGACATCTTCC
CATTCTAAACAACACCCTGAAAACTTTGCCCCCTCCATATAACATGAATTTTACAATAGCGAAAAAGAAA
GAACAATCAAGGGTCCCCAAACTCACCCTGAAGTTCTCAGCTCTAGAGATATCGTCGAGGCCGCGCTAGC
GTTTAAACTGTCGACCTTAATTAAGAGATCTGCTCGAGGCGCGTCAGCTGACTAGAGGATCCCCGGGTAC
CGAGCTCGAATTCGGGGCCGCGGAGGCTGGATCGGTCCCGGTGTCTTCTATGGAGGTCAAAACAGCGTGG
ATGGCGTCTCCAGGCGATCTGACGGTTCACTAAACGAGCTCTGCTTATATAGGCCTCCCACCGTACACGC
CTACCTCGACCCGGGTACCGAGCTCGACTTTCACTTTTCTCTATCACTGATAGGGAGTGGTAAACTCGAC
TTTCACTTTTCTCTATCACTGATAGGGAGTGGTAAACTCGACTTTCACTTTTCTCTATCACTGATAGGGA
GTGGTAAACTCGACTTTCACTTTTCTCTATCACTGATAGGGAGTGGTAAACTCGACTTTCACTTTTCTCT
ATCACTGATAGGGAGTGGTAAACTCGACCTATATAAGCAGAGCTCGTTTAGTGAACCGTCAGATCGCCTG
GAGACGCCATCCACGCTGTTTTGACCTCCATAGAAGACACCGGGACCGATCCAGCCTCCGCGGCCCCGAA
TTCCTGCAGCGGCCGCTCTAGAACTAGTGGATCCCCGCGGATGGTGAGCAAGGGCGAGGAGCTGTTCACC
GGGGTGGTGCCCATCCTGGTCGAGCTGGACGGCGACGTAAACGGCCACAAGTTCAGCGTGTCCGGCGAGG
GCGAGGGCGATGCCACCTACGGCAAGCTGACCCTGAAGTTCATCTGCACCACCGGCAAGCTGCCCGTGCC
CTGGCCCACCCTCGTGACCACCCTGACCTACGGCGTGCAGTGCTTCAGCCGCTACCCCGACCACATGAAG
CAGCACGACTTCTTCAAGTCCGCCATGCCCGAAGGCTACGTCCAGGAGCGCACCATCTTCTTCAAGGACG
ACGGCAACTACAAGACCCGCGCCGAGGTGAAGTTCGAGGGCGACACCCTGGTGAACCGCATCGAGCTGAA
GGGCATCGACTTCAAGGAGGACGGCAACATCCTGGGGCACAAGCTGGAGTACAACTACAACAGCCACAAC
GTCTATATCATGGCCGACAAGCAGAAGAACGGCATCAAGGTGAACTTCAAGATCCGCCACAACATCGAGG
ACGGCAGCGTGCAGCTCGCCGACCACTACCAGCAGAACACCCCCATCGGCGACGGCCCCGTGCTGCTGCC
CGACAACCACTACCTGAGCACCCAGTCCGCCCTGAGCAAAGACCCCAACGAGAAGCGCGATCACATGGTC
CTGCTGGAGTTCGTGACCGCCGCCGGGATCACTCTCGGCATGGACGAGCTGTACAAGTAAGCGACCACGC
GAATTCGATATCAAGCTTGTCGACCTAGTTCTAGAGGATCCAGACATGATAAGATACATTGATGAGTTTG
GACAAACCACAACTAGAATGCAGTGAAAAAAATGCTTTATTTGTGAAATTTGTGATGCTATTGCTTTATT
TGTAACCATTATAAGCTGCAATAAACAAGTTAACAACAACAATTGCATTCATTTTATGTTTCAGGTTCAG
GGGGAGGTGTGGGAGGTTTTTTAAAGCAAGTAAAACCTCTACAAATGTGGTATGGCTGATTATGATCCTG
CAAGCCTCGTCGTCCTGGCCGGACCACGCTATCTGTGCAAGGTCCCCGGCCCCGGACGCGCGCTCCATGA
GCAGAGCGCCCGCCGCCGAGGCGAAGACTCGGGCGGCGCCCTGCCCGTCCCACCAGGTCAACAGGCGGTA
ACCGGCCTCTTCATCGGGAATGCGCGCGACCTTCAGCATCGCCGGCATGTCCCCCTGGCGGACGGGAAGT
ATCCAGCTCGACCAAGCTGGCCGCGTCGAGTGAAGACGAAAGGGCCTCGTGATACGCCTATTTTTATAGG
TTAATGTCATGATAATAATGGTTTCTTAGACGTCAGGTGGCACTTTTCGGGGAAATGTGCGCGGAACCCC
TATTTGTTTATTTTTCTAAATACATTCAAATATGTATCCGCTCATGAGACAATAACCCTGATAAATGCTT
CAATAATATTGAAAAAGGAAGAGTATGAGTATTCAACATTTCCGTGTCGCCCTTATTCCCTTTTTTGCGG
CATTTTGCCTTCCTGTTTTTGCTCACCCAGAAACGCTGGTGAAAGTAAAAGATGCTGAAGATCAGTTGGG
TGCACGAGTGGGTTACATCGAACTGGATCTCAACAGCGGTAAGATCCTTGAGAGTTTTCGCCCCGAAGAA
CGTTTTCCAATGATGAGCACTTTTAAAGTTCTGCTATGTGGCGCGGTATTATCCCGTGTTGACGCCGGGC
AAGAGCAACTCGGTCGCCGCATACACTATTCTCAGAATGACTTGGTTGAGTACTCACCAGTCACAGAAAA
GCATCTTACGGATGGCATGACAGTAAGAGAATTATGCAGTGCTGCCATAACCATGAGTGATAACACTGCG
GCCAACTTACTTCTGACAACGATCGGAGGACCGAAGGAGCTAACCGCTTTTTTGCACAACATGGGGGATC
ATGTAACTCGCCTTGATCGTTGGGAACCGGAGCTGAATGAAGCCATACCAAACGACGAGCGTGACACCAC
GATGCCTGTAGCAATGGCAACAACGTTGCGCAAACTATTAACTGGCGAACTACTTACTCTAGCTTCCCGG
CAACAATTAATAGACTGGATGGAGGCGGATAAAGTTGCAGGACCACTTCTGCGCTCGGCCCTTCCGGCTG
GCTGGTTTATTGCTGATAAATCTGGAGCCGGTGAGCGTGGGTCTCGCGGTATCATTGCAGCACTGGGGCC
AGATGGTAAGCCCTCCCGTATCGTAGTTATCTACACGACGGGGAGTCAGGCAACTATGGATGAACGAAAT
AGACAGATCGCTGAGATAGGTGCCTCACTGATTAAGCATTGGTAACTGTCAGACCAAGTTTACTCATATA
TACTTTAGATTGATTTAAAACTTCATTTTTAATTTAAAAGGATCTAGGTGAAGATCCTTTTTGATAATCT
CATGACCAAAATCCCTTAACGTGAGTTTTCGTTCCACTGAGCGTCAGACCCCGTAGAAAAGATCAAAGGA
TCTTCTTGAGATCCTTTTTTTCTGCGCGTAATCTGCTGCTTGCAAACAAAAAAACCACCGCTACCAGCGG
TGGTTTGTTTGCCGGATCAAGAGCTACCAACTCTTTTTCCGAAGGTAACTGGCTTCAGCAGAGCGCAGAT
ACCAAATACTGTTCTTCTAGTGTAGCCGTAGTTAGGCCACCACTTCAAGAACTCTGTAGCACCGCCTACA
TACCTCGCTCTGCTAATCCTGTTACCAGTGGCTGCTGCCAGTGGCGATAAGTCGTGTCTTACCGGGTTGG
ACTCAAGACGATAGTTACCGGATAAGGCGCAGCGGTCGGGCTGAACGGGGGGTTCGTGCACACAGCCCAG
CTTGGAGCGAACGACCTACACCGAACTGAGATACCTACAGCGTGAGCTATGAGAAAGCGCCACGCTTCCC
GAAGGGAGAAAGGCGGACAGGTATCCGGTAAGCGGCAGGGTCGGAACAGGAGAGCGCACGAGGGAGCTTC
CAGGGGGAAACGCCTGGTATCTTTATAGTCCTGTCGGGTTTCGCCACCTCTGACTTGAGCGTCGATTTTT
GTGATGCTCGTCAGGGGGGCGGAGCCTATGGAAAAACGCCAGCAACGCGGCCTTTTTACGGTTCCTGGCC
TTTTGCTGGCCTTTTGCTCACATGTTCTTTCCTGCGTTATCCCCTGATTCTGTGGATAACCGTATTACCG
CCTTTGAGTGAGCTGATACCGCTCGCCGCAGCCGAACGACCGAGCGCAGCGAGTCAGTGAGCGAGGAAGC
GGAAG
Features (pLannotate 1.2.2; 17 found; start..end, strand, type, name):
      2..55      +  CDS            lacI (fragment): lac repressor; lacI; The lac repressor binds to the lac operator to inhibit transcription in E. coli. This inhibition can be relieved by adding lactose or isopropyl-β-D-thiogalactopyranoside (IPTG).
    388..443     -  polyA_signal   β-globin poly(A) signal: rabbit β-globin polyadenylation signal (Gil and Proudfoot, 1987)
    518..640     -  CDS            HBB: HBB_COLGU - Experimental evidence at transcript level: Swiss-Prot protein existence level 2. Involved in oxygen transport from the lung to the various peripheral tissues. From Colobus guereza (Mantled guereza) (Eastern black-and-white colobus monkey).
    644..1216    -  intron         β-globin intron: intron from rabbit β-globin gene
   1312..1343    -  misc_feature   MCS (fragment): pUC18/19 multiple cloning site
   1437..1475    -  promoter       minimal CMV promoter: human cytomegalovirus (CMV) immediate early promoter
   1493..1708    -  protein_bind   tetracycline response element (fragment): contains seven copies of the tetracycline operator tetO tetracycline repressor TetR
   1708..1753    +  promoter       TRE3GV promoter (fragment): 3rd-generation Tet-responsive promoter that can be activated by binding of Tet-On® 3G, optimized for retroviral and lentiviral vectors
   1829..1856    +  misc_feature   MCS (fragment): pBluescript multiple cloning site
   1861..2580    +  CDS            EGFP: the original enhanced GFP (Yang et al., 1996) mammalian codon-optimized
   2591..2613    +  misc_feature   MCS (fragment): pBluescript multiple cloning site
   2627..2761    -  polyA_signal   SV40 poly(A) signal: SV40 polyadenylation signal
   2784..2867    -  CDS            large T antigen (fragment): large T antigen from SV40 (simian virus 40)
   2861..3091    -  CDS            str (fragment): STR_KLEPN - Protein inferred from homology: Swiss-Prot protein existence level 3. The aminoglycoside phosphotransferases achieve inactivation of their antibiotic substrates by phosphorylation. From Klebsiella pneumoniae.
   3210..3314    +  promoter       AmpR promoter: bla
   3315..4175    +  CDS            AmpR: β-lactamase; bla; confers resistance to ampicillin, carbenicillin, and related antibiotics
   4346..4934    +  rep_origin     ori: high-copy-number ColE1/pMB1/pBR322/pUC origin of replication
