[The description below was written by a language model from this plasmid's Addgene catalogue record and pLannotate feature annotations shown in this document.]
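Description:
Salsa-BC275-P3G11 is a 5.1 kb mammalian expression plasmid built on the pCER206 backbone. It is one member of a set of barcoded reporter plasmids for PRESTO-Salsa, a highly multiplexed screening approach for GPCR bioactivity. It is propagated in E. coli as a high-copy plasmid through a ColE1/pUC-type origin and selected with ampicillin via the bla (AmpR) gene and its own promoter. No mammalian selection marker is annotated. Short matches to lacI, an aminoglycoside phosphotransferase and SV40 large T antigen appear to be backbone remnants rather than functional genes.

The payload is a synthetic EGFP/BC275 insert of about 730 bp, cloned between BsrGI and HindIII sites and placed under a Tet Response Element promoter. The feature table shows a central block of tetO repeats flanked on both sides by minimal promoter elements, which suggests a bidirectional Tet-responsive arrangement. On one side, a TRE3G-type fragment drives the mammalian codon-optimised EGFP coding sequence, which is followed by a short polylinker and an SV40 polyadenylation signal. On the other side, a minimal CMV promoter points toward a polylinker fragment, a rabbit β-globin intron with adjoining exon sequence, and a β-globin poly(A) signal, with no annotated coding sequence in that arm. The barcode itself is not annotated. Given the cloning sites and insert size, it probably lies just downstream of EGFP in the transcribed region, but the record does not state its exact position.

In use, a tetracycline-controlled transactivator would induce the reporter, producing an EGFP transcript carrying barcode BC275. Presumably this lets each barcode be tied to one receptor and read out in pooled form, although the record does not spell out the pairing or the source of the transactivator.
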