Addgene plasmid #203116: Salsa-BC275-P3G11
Purpose: Expression of barcoded reporter plasmid for PRESTO-Salsa; EGFP/BC275
Depositing lab: Noah Palm. Depositing organization: Yale University. Publication: Highly multiplexed bioactivity screening reveals human and microbiota metabolome-GPCRome interactions. Chen H, Rosen CE, Gonzalez-Hernandez JA, Song D, Potempa J, Ring AM, Palm NW. Cell. 2023 Jul 6;186(14):3095-3110.e19. doi: 10.1016/j.cell.2023.05.024. Epub 2023 Jun 14. PubMed 37321219.
Backbone
  Vector backbone: pCER206
  Vector type: Mammalian Expression
Growth in bacteria
  Bacterial resistance: Ampicillin, 100 μg/mL
  Growth temperature: 37°C
  Growth strain: DH5alpha
  Copy number: High Copy
Gene/Insert
  Gene/Insert name: EGFP/BC275
  Species: Synthetic
  Insert size (bp): 730
  Promoter: Tet Response Element (TRE)
  Cloning method: Restriction Enzyme; 5′ cloning site BsrGI (not destroyed); 3′ cloning site HindIII (not destroyed)
  Sequencing primers: 5′ Custom primer (GAAGCGCGATCACATGG)
Terms and licenses: Academic/Nonprofit Terms; Industry Terms: Not Available to Industry
How to cite: Salsa-BC275-P3G11 was a gift from Noah Palm (Addgene plasmid # 203116 ; http://n2t.net/addgene:203116 ; RRID:Addgene_203116)
