>Addgene plasmid #203116 | Salsa-BC275-P3G11 | depositor partial sequence | sequence record 393989 | BC275
GCGACCACGC
